Addgene plasmid #99538: YEp195-CUP1-His-Smt3
Purpose: Yeast episomal vector for expression of His-tagged Smt3 (SUMO); URA3 marker
Depositing lab: Helle Ulrich. Depositing organization: Cancer Research UK. Publication: In vivo detection and characterization of sumoylation targets in Saccharomyces cerevisiae. Ulrich HD, Davies AA. Methods Mol Biol. 2009;497:81-103. doi: 10.1007/978-1-59745-566-4_6. PubMed 19107412.
Backbone
  Vector backbone: YEplac195
  Backbone manufacturer: Gietz & Sugino (1988) Gene 74:527-34
  Backbone size w/o insert (bp): 5241
  Vector type: Yeast Expression
  Selectable markers: URA3
Growth in bacteria
  Bacterial resistance: Ampicillin, 100 μg/mL
  Growth temperature: 37°C
  Growth strain: DH5alpha
  Copy number: High Copy
Gene/Insert
  Gene/Insert name: SMT3 (alt name: SUMO)
  Species: S. cerevisiae (budding yeast)
  Insert size (bp): 991
  Entrez Gene: SMT3 (a.k.a. YDR510W)
  Promoter: CUP1
  Tag / fusion protein: 7xHis (N terminal on insert)
  Cloning method: Restriction Enzyme; 5′ cloning site SacI (unknown if destroyed); 3′ cloning site SphI (unknown if destroyed)
  Sequencing primers: 5′ M13fwd; 3′ M13rev
Terms and licenses: Academic/Nonprofit Terms; Industry Terms: Not Available to Industry
Depositor comments: The ORF is followed by the ADH1 transcription terminator. Please see secondary publication PMID: 22941627 for more information about this plasmid.
How to cite: YEp195-CUP1-His-Smt3 was a gift from Helle Ulrich (Addgene plasmid # 99538 ; http://n2t.net/addgene:99538 ; RRID:Addgene_99538)
