[The description below was written by a language model from this plasmid's Addgene catalogue record and pLannotate feature annotations shown in this document.]
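Description:
YEp195-CUP1-His-Smt3 is a yeast episomal expression plasmid built on the YEplac195 backbone, a yeast/E. coli shuttle vector. In Saccharomyces cerevisiae it is maintained at multiple copies through the 2μ origin of replication and selected by complementation of uracil auxotrophy with the URA3 marker, which is also counterselectable with 5-fluoroorotic acid. In E. coli it replicates from a high-copy ColE1/pUC-type origin and is selected with ampicillin through the β-lactamase gene. The remnants of the lac promoter/operator region, lacZα, lacI and other small fragments in the feature table are residual backbone sequences flanking the former polylinker and have no role in the yeast expression cassette.

The payload, cloned between the SacI and SphI sites, is a compact cassette of about 1 kb in which the copper-inducible CUP1 metallothionein promoter drives the S. cerevisiae SMT3 open reading frame, encoding the yeast SUMO protein, followed by the ADH1 transcription terminator. The record states that Smt3 carries an N-terminal 7xHis tag. The automated annotation does not call the tag as a separate feature, and it labels the SUMO coding sequence as truncated. The record does not say whether this reflects a mature, processed form of the protein.

Copper-regulated expression of His-tagged SUMO allows cellular SUMO conjugates to be captured by metal-affinity purification, which can be done under denaturing conditions. This fits the associated publication on in vivo detection and characterization of sumoylation targets in budding yeast.
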