Features (pLannotate 1.2.2; 17 found; start..end, strand, type, name):
      1..235     +  promoter       CUP1 promoter: S. cerevisiae CUP1; inducible metallothionein promoter, regulated by Cu2+
    309..602     +  CDS            SUMO: cleavable ubiquitin-like protein tag; S. cerevisiae SMT3 (truncated)
    636..823     +  terminator     ADH1 terminator: S. cerevisiae ADH1; transcription terminator for the S. cerevisiae alcohol dehydrogenase 1 (ADH1) gene
    871..887     -  protein_bind   lac operator: The lac repressor binds to the lac operator to inhibit transcription in E. coli. This inhibition can be relieved by adding lactose or isopropyl-β-D-thiogalactopyranoside (IPTG). lac repressor encoded by lacI
    895..925     -  promoter       lac promoter: promoter for the E. coli lac operon
    940..961     -  protein_bind   CAP binding site: CAP binding activates transcription in the presence of cAMP. E. coli catabolite activator protein
    974..1066    -  CDS            lacI (fragment): lac repressor; lacI; The lac repressor binds to the lac operator to inhibit transcription in E. coli. This inhibition can be relieved by adding lactose or isopropyl-β-D-thiogalactopyranoside (IPTG).
   1249..1837    -  rep_origin     ori: high-copy-number ColE1/pMB1/pBR322/pUC origin of replication
   2008..2868    -  CDS            AmpR: β-lactamase; bla; confers resistance to ampicillin, carbenicillin, and related antibiotics
   2869..2973    -  promoter       AmpR promoter: bla
   3084..3299    +  promoter       URA3 promoter: S. cerevisiae URA3
   3300..4103    +  CDS            URA3: orotidine-5'-phosphate decarboxylase, required for uracil biosynthesis; S. cerevisiae URA3; yeast auxotrophic marker, counterselectable with 5-fluoroorotic acid (5-FOA)
   4193..4209    +  promoter       tet promoter (fragment): E. coli promoter for tetracycline efflux protein gene
   4214..5560    +  rep_origin     2μ ori: yeast 2μ plasmid origin of replication
   5714..5797    -  CDS            RAF1 (fragment): RAF_YEAST - Experimental evidence at transcript level: Swiss-Prot protein existence level 2. Antagonizes transcriptional repression of recombinase FLP by REP1-REP2. May play a role in plasmid partitioning. From Saccharomyces cerevisiae (strain ATCC 204508 / S288c) (Baker's yeast).
   5802..5853    +  misc_feature   bom (fragment): basis of mobility region from pBR322
   5859..6016    -  CDS            lacZα (fragment): LacZα fragment of β-galactosidase; lacZ fragment
>Addgene plasmid #99538 | YEp195-CUP1-His-Smt3 | addgene full sequence | sequence record 191762 | Addgene NGS Result
CTAGTTAGAAAAAGACATTTTTGCTGTCAGTCACTGTCAAGAGATTCTTTTGCTGGCATTTCTTCTAGAA
GCAAAAAGAGCGATGCGTCTTTTCCGCTGAACCGTTCCAGCAAAAAAGACTACCAACGCAATATGGATTG
TCAGAATCATATAAAAGAGAAGCAAATAACTCCTTGTCTTGTATCAATTGCATTATAATATCTTCTTGTT
AGTGCAATATCATATAGAAGTCATCGAAATAGATATTAAGAAAAACAAACTGTAACGGATCCATTATGGG
CCATCATCACCATCATCACCATAGCGGCATGTCGGACTCAGAAGTCAATCAAGAAGCTAAGCCAGAGGTC
AAGCCAGAAGTCAAGCCTGAGACTCACATCAATTTAAAGGTGTCCGATGGATCTTCAGAGATCTTCTTCA
AGATCAAAAAGACCACTCCTTTAAGAAGGCTGATGGAAGCGTTCGCTAAAAGACAGGGTAAGGAAATGGA
CTCCTTAAGATTCTTGTACGACGGTATTAGAATTCAAGCTGATCAGACCCCTGAAGATTTGGACATGGAG
GATAACGATATTATTGAGGCTCACAGAGAACAGATTGGTGGTGCTACGTATTAGCTGCAGCCAAGCTAAT
TCCGGGCGAATTTCTTATGATTTATGATTTTTATTATTAAATAAGTTATAAAAAAAATAAGTGTATACAA
ATTTTAAAGTGACTCTTAGGTTTTAAAACGAAAATTCTTATTCTTGAGTAACTCTTTCCTGTAGGTCAGG
TTGCTTTCTCAGGTATAGCATGAGGTCGCTCTTATTGACCACACCTCTACCGGCATGCAAGCTTGGCGTA
ATCATGGTCATAGCTGTTTCCTGTGTGAAATTGTTATCCGCTCACAATTCCACACAACATACGAGCCGGA
AGCATAAAGTGTAAAGCCTGGGGTGCCTAATGAGTGAGCTAACTCACATTAATTGCGTTGCGCTCACTGC
CCGCTTTCCAGTCGGGAAACCTGTCGTGCCAGCTGCATTAATGAATCGGCCAACGCGCGGGGAGAGGCGG
TTTGCGTATTGGGCGCTCTTCCGCTTCCTCGCTCACTGACTCGCTGCGCTCGGTCGTTCGGCTGCGGCGA
GCGGTATCAGCTCACTCAAAGGCGGTAATACGGTTATCCACAGAATCAGGGGATAACGCAGGAAAGAACA
TGTGAGCAAAAGGCCAGCAAAAGGCCAGGAACCGTAAAAAGGCCGCGTTGCTGGCGTTTTTCCATAGGCT
CCGCCCCCCTGACGAGCATCACAAAAATCGACGCTCAAGTCAGAGGTGGCGAAACCCGACAGGACTATAA
AGATACCAGGCGTTTCCCCCTGGAAGCTCCCTCGTGCGCTCTCCTGTTCCGACCCTGCCGCTTACCGGAT
ACCTGTCCGCCTTTCTCCCTTCGGGAAGCGTGGCGCTTTCTCATAGCTCACGCTGTAGGTATCTCAGTTC
GGTGTAGGTCGTTCGCTCCAAGCTGGGCTGTGTGCACGAACCCCCCGTTCAGCCCGACCGCTGCGCCTTA
TCCGGTAACTATCGTCTTGAGTCCAACCCGGTAAGACACGACTTATCGCCACTGGCAGCAGCCACTGGTA
ACAGGATTAGCAGAGCGAGGTATGTAGGCGGTGCTACAGAGTTCTTGAAGTGGTGGCCTAACTACGGCTA
CACTAGAAGAACAGTATTTGGTATCTGCGCTCTGCTGAAGCCAGTTACCTTCGGAAAAAGAGTTGGTAGC
TCTTGATCCGGCAAACAAACCACCGCTGGTAGCGGTGGTTTTTTTGTTTGCAAGCAGCAGATTACGCGCA
GAAAAAAAGGATCTCAAGAAGATCCTTTGATCTTTTCTACGGGGTCTGACGCTCAGTGGAACGAAAACTC
ACGTTAAGGGATTTTGGTCATGAGATTATCAAAAAGGATCTTCACCTAGATCCTTTTAAATTAAAAATGA
AGTTTTAAATCAATCTAAAGTATATATGAGTAAACTTGGTCTGACAGTTACCAATGCTTAATCAGTGAGG
CACCTATCTCAGCGATCTGTCTATTTCGTTCATCCATAGTTGCCTGACTCCCCGTCGTGTAGATAACTAC
GATACGGGAGGGCTTACCATCTGGCCCCAGTGCTGCAATGATACCGCGAGACCCACGCTCACCGGCTCCA
GATTTATCAGCAATAAACCAGCCAGCCGGAAGGGCCGAGCGCAGAAGTGGTCCTGCAACTTTATCCGCCT
CCATCCAGTCTATTAATTGTTGCCGGGAAGCTAGAGTAAGTAGTTCGCCAGTTAATAGTTTGCGCAACGT
TGTTGCCATTGCTACAGGCATCGTGGTGTCACGCTCGTCGTTTGGTATGGCTTCATTCAGCTCCGGTTCC
CAACGATCAAGGCGAGTTACATGATCCCCCATGTTGTGCAAAAAAGCGGTTAGCTCCTTCGGTCCTCCGA
TCGTTGTCAGAAGTAAGTTGGCCGCAGTGTTATCACTCATGGTTATGGCAGCACTGCATAATTCTCTTAC
TGTCATGCCATCCGTAAGATGCTTTTCTGTGACTGGTGAGTACTCAACCAAGTCATTCTGAGAATAGTGT
ATGCGGCGACCGAGTTGCTCTTGCCCGGCGTCAATACGGGATAATACCGCGCCACATAGCAGAACTTTAA
AAGTGCTCATCATTGGAAAACGTTCTTCGGGGCGAAAACTCTCAAGGATCTTACCGCTGTTGAGATCCAG
TTCGATGTAACCCACTCGTGCACCCAACTGATCTTCAGCATCTTTTACTTTCACCAGCGTTTCTGGGTGA
GCAAAAACAGGAAGGCAAAATGCCGCAAAAAAGGGAATAAGGGCGACACGGAAATGTTGAATACTCATAC
TCTTCCTTTTTCAATATTATTGAAGCATTTATCAGGGTTATTGTCTCATGAGCGGATACATATTTGAATG
TATTTAGAAAAATAAACAAATAGGGGTTCCGCGCACATTTCCCCGAAAAGTGCCACCTGACGTCTAAGAA
ACCATTATTATCATGACATTAACCTATAAAAATAGGCGTATCACGAGGCCCTTTCGTCTTCAAGAATTAG
CTTTTCAATTCATCATTTTTTTTTTATTCTTTTTTTTGATTTCGGTTTCCTTGAAATTTTTTTGATTCGG
TAATCTCCGAACAGAAGGAAGAACGAAGGAAGGAGCACAGACTTAGATTGGTATATATACGCATATGTAG
TGTTGAAGAAACATGAAATTGCCCAGTATTCTTAACCCAACTGCACAGAACAAAAACATGCAGGAAACGA
AGATAAATCATGTCGAAAGCTACATATAAGGAACGTGCTGCTACTCATCCTAGTCCTGTTGCTGCCAAGC
TATTTAATATCATGCACGAAAAGCAAACAAACTTGTGTGCTTCATTGGATGTTCGTACCACCAAGGAATT
ACTGGAGTTAGTTGAAGCATTAGGTCCCAAAATTTGTTTACTAAAAACACATGTGGATATCTTGACTGAT
TTTTCCATGGAGGGCACAGTTAAGCCGCTAAAGGCATTATCCGCCAAGTACAATTTTTTACTCTTCGAAG
ACAGAAAATTTGCTGACATTGGTAATACAGTCAAATTGCAGTACTCTGCGGGTGTATACAGAATAGCAGA
ATGGGCAGACATTACGAATGCACACGGTGTGGTGGGCCCAGGTATTGTTAGCGGTTTGAAGCAGGCGGCA
GAAGAAGTAACAAAGGAACCTAGAGGCCTTTTGATGTTAGCAGAATTGTCATGCAAGGGCTCCCTATCTA
CTGGAGAATATACTAAGGGTACTGTTGACATTGCGAAGAGCGACAAAGATTTTGTTATCGGCTTTATTGC
TCAAAGAGACATGGGTGGAAGAGATGAAGGTTACGATTGGTTGATTATGACACCCGGTGTGGGTTTAGAT
GACAAGGGAGACGCATTGGGTCAACAGTATAGAACCGTGGATGATGTGGTCTCTACAGGATCTGACATTA
TTATTGTTGGAAGAGGACTATTTGCAAAGGGAAGGGATGCTAAGGTAGAGGGTGAACGTTACAGAAAAGC
AGGCTGGGAAGCATATTTGAGAAGATGCGGCCAGCAAAACTAAAAAACTGTATTATAAGTAAATGCATGT
ATACTAAACTCACAAATTAGAGCTTCAATTTAATTATATCAGTTATTACCCAATTCTCATGTTTGACAGC
TTATCATCGGATCGATCCAATATCAAAGGAAATGATAGCATTGAAGGATGAGACTAATCCAATTGAGGAG
TGGCAGCATATAGAACAGCTAAAGGGTAGTGCTGAAGGAAGCATACGATACCCCGCATGGAATGGGATAA
TATCACAGGAGGTACTAGACTACCTTTCATCCTACATAAATAGACGCATATAAGTACGCATTTAAGCATA
AACACGCACTATGCCGTTCTTCTCATGTATATATATATACAGGCAACACGCAGATATAGGTGCGACGTGA
ACAGTGAGCTGTATGTGCGCAGCTCGCGTTGCATTTTCGGAAGCGCTCGTTTTCGGAAACGCTTTGAAGT
TCCTATTCCGAAGTTCCTATTCTCTAGCTAGAAAGTATAGGAACTTCAGAGCGCTTTTGAAAACCAAAAG
CGCTCTGAAGACGCACTTTCAAAAAACCAAAAACGCACCGGACTGTAACGAGCTACTAAAATATTGCGAA
TACCGCTTCCACAAACATTGCTCAAAAGTATCTCTTTGCTATATATCTCTGTGCTATATCCCTATATAAC
CTACCCATCCACCTTTCGCTCCTTGAACTTGCATCTAAACTCGACCTCTACATTTTTTATGTTTATCTCT
AGTATTACTCTTTAGACAAAAAAATTGTAGTAAGAACTATTCATAGAGTGAATCGAAAACAATACGAAAA
TGTAAACATTTCCTATACGTAGTATATAGAGACAAAATAGAAGAAACCGTTCATAATTTTCTGACCAATG
AAGAATCATCAACGCTATCACTTTCTGTTCACAAAGTATGCGCAATCCACATCGGTATAGAATATAATCG
GGGATGCCTTTATCTTGAAAAAATGCACCCGCAGCTTCGCTAGTAATCAGTAAACGCGGGAAGTGGAGTC
AGGCTTTTTTTATGGAAGAGAAAATAGACACCAAAGTAGCCTTCTTCTAACCTTAACGGACCTACAGTGC
AAAAAGTTATCAAGAGACTGCATTATAGAGCGCACAAAGGAGAAAAAAAGTAATCTAAGATGCTTTGTTA
GAAAAATAGCGCTCTCGGGATGCATTTTTGTAGAACAAAAAAGAAGTATAGATTCTTTGTTGGTAAAATA
GCGCTCTCGCGTTGCATTTCTGTTCTGTAAAAATGCAGCTCAGATTCTTTGTTTGAAAAATTAGCGCTCT
CGCGTTGCATTTTTGTTTTACAAAAATGAAGCACAGATTCTTCGTTGGTAAAATAGCGCTTTCGCGTTGC
ATTTCTGTTCTGTAAAAATGCAGCTCAGATTCTTTGTTTGAAAAATTAGCGCTCTCGCGTTGCATTTTTG
TTCTACAAAATGAAGCACAGATGCTTCGTTAACAAAGATATGCTATTGAAGTGCAAGATGGAAACGCAGA
AAATGAACCGGGGATGCGACGTGCAAGATTACCTATGCAATAGATGCAATAGTTTCTCCAGGAACCGAAA
TACATACATTGTCTTCCGTAAAGCGCTAGACTATATATTATTATACAGGTTCAAATATACTATCTGTTTC
AGGGAAAACTCCCAGGTTCGGATGTTCAAAATTCAATGATGGGTAACAAGTACGATCCGATTATGCGGTG
TGAAATACCGCACAGATGCGTAAGGAGAAAATACCGCATCAGGCGCCATTCGCCATTCAGGCTGCGCAAC
TGTTGGGAAGGGCGATCGGTGCGGGCCTCTTCGCTATTACGCCAGCTGGCGAAAGGGGGATGTGCTGCAA
GGCGATTAAGTTGGGTAACGCCAGGGTTTTCCCAGTCACGACGTTGTAAAACGACGGCCAGTGAATTCGA
GCTCCCATTACCGACATTTGGGCGCTATACGTGCATATGTTCATGTATGTATCTGTATTTAAAACACTTT
TGTATTATTTTTCCTCATATATGTGTATAGGTTTATACGGATGATTTAATTATTACTTCACCACCCTTTA
TTTCAGGCTGATATCTTAGCCTTGTTA
